Addgene plasmid #75873: DCAKD gRNA (BRDN0001148499)
Purpose: 3rd generation lentiviral gRNA plasmid targeting human DCAKD
Depositing lab: John Doench & David Root. Depositing organization: Broad Institute. Publication: Optimized sgRNA design to maximize activity and minimize off-target effects of CRISPR-Cas9. Doench JG, Fusi N, Sullender M, Hegde M, Vaimberg EW, Donovan KF, Smith I, Tothova Z, Wilen C, Orchard R, Virgin HW, Listgarten J, Root DE. Nat Biotechnol. 2016 Jan 18. doi: 10.1038/nbt.3437. PubMed 26780180.
Backbone
  Vector backbone: lentiGuide-Puro
  Backbone manufacturer: Zhang Lab (Addgene plasmid # 52963)
  Vector type: Mammalian Expression, Lentiviral, CRISPR
  Selectable markers: Puromycin
Growth in bacteria
  Bacterial resistance: Ampicillin, 100 μg/mL
  Growth temperature: 37°C
  Growth strain: DH5alpha
  Copy number: High Copy
Gene/Insert
  Gene/Insert name: DCAKD (alt names: DCAKD; NM_001128631.2)
  gRNA/shRNA sequence: CACTCACCAGTATACTACCA
  Species: H. sapiens (human)
  Entrez Gene: DCAKD (a.k.a. FLJ22955)
  Promoter: hU6
  Cloning method: Unknown
  Sequencing primers: 5′ U6-F; 3′ pS2-R
Terms and licenses: Academic/Nonprofit Terms; Industry Terms: Not Available to Industry
Depositor comments: The gRNA was designed to target the following Genbank reference sequence(s): NM_001128631.2,NM_001288654.1,NM_001288655.1,NM_024819.5. Note that this plasmid does NOT contain Cas9. It should be used in conjunction with lentiCas9-Blast (Addgene #52962) or otherwise with cell lines already expressing Cas9. Browse the full kinome gRNA library at http://www.addgene.org/pooled-library/broadgpp-human-kinome/ or visit http://www.broadinstitute.org/rnai/public/ for detailed protocols and information.
How to cite: DCAKD gRNA (BRDN0001148499) was a gift from John Doench & David Root (Addgene plasmid # 75873 ; http://n2t.net/addgene:75873 ; RRID:Addgene_75873)
