[The description below was written by a language model from this plasmid's Addgene catalogue record and pLannotate feature annotations shown in this document.]
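Description:
DCAKD gRNA (BRDN0001148499) is a third-generation lentiviral guide RNA plasmid built on the lentiGuide-Puro backbone and designed to direct CRISPR-Cas9 cutting to the human DCAKD gene. In bacteria it is maintained as a high-copy plasmid through a ColE1/pUC-type origin and selected with ampicillin via the β-lactamase gene. The backbone also carries an f1 origin, an SV40 origin and poly(A) signal, and remnants of lac and phage promoter elements that have no role in the payload.

The lentiviral transfer cassette begins with an RSV promoter fused to a truncated HIV-1 5' LTR, which makes genomic RNA production Tat-independent, followed by the Ψ packaging signal, a partial gag sequence and the Rev response element for Rev-dependent nuclear export. Downstream, a human U6 RNA polymerase III promoter drives the DCAKD-specific spacer joined to the Streptococcus pyogenes gRNA scaffold. A central polypurine tract follows. A separate EF-1α promoter with its intron A then expresses puromycin N-acetyltransferase for selection of transduced mammalian cells. A WPRE enhances expression of this transcript, and the self-inactivating ΔU3 3' LTR disables LTR promoter activity after integration.

The plasmid does not encode Cas9, so it is meant to be used alongside a separate Cas9 lentivirus or in cells that already express Cas9. The guide was designed against several DCAKD transcript variants and belongs to a human kinome gRNA collection created with optimized sgRNA design rules. Typical use is packaging into lentivirus for stable guide delivery and knockout of DCAKD in human cells.
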