Features (pLannotate 1.2.2; 29 found; start..end, strand, type, name):
     14..80      +  CDS            small t antigen (fragment): SV40 (simian virus 40) small t antigen
    106..317     +  promoter       EF-1α core promoter: core promoter for human elongation factor EF-1α
    318..1256    +  intron         EF-1α intron A: intron upstream of the start codon of human EF-1α
   1278..1877    +  CDS            PuroR (fragment): puromycin N-acetyltransferase; pac from Streptomyces; confers resistance to puromycin
   1893..2481    +  misc_feature   WPRE: woodchuck hepatitis virus posttranscriptional regulatory element
   2532..2551    +  misc_feature   cPPT/CTS (fragment): central polypurine tract and central termination sequence of HIV-1
   2553..2786    +  LTR            3' LTR (ΔU3): self-inactivating 3' long terminal repeat (LTR) from HIV-1
   2864..2985    +  polyA_signal   SV40 poly(A) signal: SV40 polyadenylation signal
   3025..3160    +  rep_origin     SV40 ori: SV40 origin of replication
   3181..3199    -  promoter       T7 promoter: promoter for bacteriophage T7 RNA polymerase
   3207..3362    +  CDS            lacZα (fragment): LacZα fragment of β-galactosidase; lacZ fragment
   3367..3795    +  rep_origin     f1 ori (sequence partly withheld): f1 bacteriophage origin of replication; arrow indicates direction of (+) strand synthesis
   3848..3952    +  promoter       AmpR promoter: bla
   3953..4813    +  CDS            AmpR: β-lactamase; bla; confers resistance to ampicillin, carbenicillin, and related antibiotics
   4984..5572    +  rep_origin     ori: high-copy-number ColE1/pMB1/pBR322/pUC origin of replication
   5755..5847    +  CDS            lacI (fragment): lac repressor; lacI; The lac repressor binds to the lac operator to inhibit transcription in E. coli. This inhibition can be relieved by adding lactose or isopropyl-β-D-thiogalactopyranoside (IPTG).
   5860..5881    +  protein_bind   CAP binding site: CAP binding activates transcription in the presence of cAMP. E. coli catabolite activator protein
   5896..5926    +  promoter       lac promoter: promoter for the E. coli lac operon
   5934..5950    +  protein_bind   lac operator: The lac repressor binds to the lac operator to inhibit transcription in E. coli. This inhibition can be relieved by adding lactose or isopropyl-β-D-thiogalactopyranoside (IPTG). lac repressor encoded by lacI
   5995..6013    +  promoter       T3 promoter: promoter for bacteriophage T3 RNA polymerase
   6041..6267    +  promoter       RSV promoter: Rous sarcoma virus enhancer/promoter
   6268..6448    +  LTR            5' LTR (truncated): truncated 5' long terminal repeat (LTR) from HIV-1
   6495..6620    +  misc_feature   HIV-1 Ψ: packaging signal of human immunodeficiency virus type 1
   6604..6967    +  CDS            HIV-1 gag (fragment): gag protein from human immunodeficiency virus 1; gag
   7113..7346    +  misc_feature   RRE: The Rev response element (RRE) of HIV-1 allows for Rev-dependent mRNA export from the nucleus to the cytoplasm.
   7723..7749    +  CDS            Rev (fragment): human immunodeficiency virus 1 (HIV-1) Rev protein; rev; enhances nuclear export of unspliced and incompletely spliced viral mRNAs
   7753..7993    +  promoter       U6 promoter: RNA polymerase III promoter for human U6 snRNA
   8023..8098    +  misc_RNA       gRNA scaffold: guide RNA scaffold for the Streptococcus pyogenes CRISPR/Cas9 system
   8154..8271    +  misc_feature   cPPT/CTS: central polypurine tract and central termination sequence of HIV-1
>Addgene plasmid #75873 | DCAKD gRNA (BRDN0001148499) | addgene full sequence | sequence record 184734 | Addgene Assembled Sequence
CCCGGGTGCAAAGATGGATAAAGTTTTAAACAGAGAGGAATCTTTGCAGCTAATGGACCTTCTAGGTCTT
GAAAGGAGTGGGAATTGGCTCCGGTGCCCGTCAGTGGGCAGAGCGCACATCGCCCACAGTCCCCGAGAAG
TTGGGGGGAGGGGTCGGCAATTGATCCGGTGCCTAGAGAAGGTGGCGCGGGGTAAACTGGGAAAGTGATG
TCGTGTACTGGCTCCGCCTTTTTCCCGAGGGTGGGGGAGAACCGTATATAAGTGCAGTAGTCGCCGTGAA
CGTTCTTTTTCGCAACGGGTTTGCCGCCAGAACACAGGTAAGTGCCGTGTGTGGTTCCCGCGGGCCTGGC
CTCTTTACGGGTTATGGCCCTTGCGTGCCTTGAATTACTTCCACCTGGCTGCAGTACGTGATTCTTGATC
CCGAGCTTCGGGTTGGAAGTGGGTGGGAGAGTTCGAGGCCTTGCGCTTAAGGAGCCCCTTCGCCTCGTGC
TTGAGTTGAGGCCTGGCCTGGGCGCTGGGGCCGCCGCGTGCGAATCTGGTGGCACCTTCGCGCCTGTCTC
GCTGCTTTCGATAAGTCTCTAGCCATTTAAAATTTTTGATGACCTGCTGCGACGCTTTTTTTCTGGCAAG
ATAGTCTTGTAAATGCGGGCCAAGATCTGCACACTGGTATTTCGGTTTTTGGGGCCGCGGGCGGCGACGG
GGCCCGTGCGTCCCAGCGCACATGTTCGGCGAGGCGGGGCCTGCGAGCGCGGCCACCGAGAATCGGACGG
GGGTAGTCTCAAGCTGGCCGGCCTGCTCTGGTGCCTGGCCTCGCGCCGCCGTGTATCGCCCCGCCCTGGG
CGGCAAGGCTGGCCCGGTCGGCACCAGTTGCGTGAGCGGAAAGATGGCCGCTTCCCGGCCCTGCTGCAGG
GAGCTCAAAATGGAGGACGCGGCGCTCGGGAGAGCGGGCGGGTGAGTCACCCACACAAAGGAAAAGGGCC
TTTCCGTCCTCAGCCGTCGCTTCATGTGACTCCACGGAGTACCGGGCGCCGTCCAGGCACCTCGATTAGT
TCTCGAGCTTTTGGAGTACGTCGTCTTTAGGTTGGGGGGAGGGGTTTTATGCGATGGAGTTTCCCCACAC
TGAGTGGGTGGAGACTGAAGTTAGGCCAGCTTGGCACTTGATGTAATTCTCCTTGGAATTTGCCCTTTTT
GAGTTTGGATCTTGGTTCATTCTCAAGCCTCAGACAGTGGTTCAAAGTTTTTTTCTTCCATTTCAGGTGT
CGTGACGTACGGCCACCATGACCGAGTACAAGCCCACGGTGCGCCTCGCCACCCGCGACGACGTCCCCAG
GGCCGTACGCACCCTCGCCGCCGCGTTCGCCGACTACCCCGCCACGCGCCACACCGTCGATCCGGACCGC
CACATCGAGCGGGTCACCGAGCTGCAAGAACTCTTCCTCACGCGCGTCGGGCTCGACATCGGCAAGGTGT
GGGTCGCGGACGACGGCGCCGCCGTGGCGGTCTGGACCACGCCGGAGAGCGTCGAAGCGGGGGCGGTGTT
CGCCGAGATCGGCCCGCGCATGGCCGAGTTGAGCGGTTCCCGGCTGGCCGCGCAGCAACAGATGGAAGGC
CTCCTGGCGCCGCACCGGCCCAAGGAGCCCGCGTGGTTCCTGGCCACCGTCGGAGTCTCGCCCGACCACC
AGGGCAAGGGTCTGGGCAGCGCCGTCGTGCTCCCCGGAGTGGAGGCGGCCGAGCGCGCCGGGGTGCCCGC
CTTCCTGGAGACCTCCGCGCCCCGCAACCTCCCCTTCTACGAGCGGCTCGGCTTCACCGTCACCGCCGAC
GTCGAGGTGCCCGAAGGACCGCGCACCTGGTGCATGACCCGCAAGCCCGGTGCCTGAACGCGTTAAGTCG
ACAATCAACCTCTGGATTACAAAATTTGTGAAAGATTGACTGGTATTCTTAACTATGTTGCTCCTTTTAC
GCTATGTGGATACGCTGCTTTAATGCCTTTGTATCATGCTATTGCTTCCCGTATGGCTTTCATTTTCTCC
TCCTTGTATAAATCCTGGTTGCTGTCTCTTTATGAGGAGTTGTGGCCCGTTGTCAGGCAACGTGGCGTGG
TGTGCACTGTGTTTGCTGACGCAACCCCCACTGGTTGGGGCATTGCCACCACCTGTCAGCTCCTTTCCGG
GACTTTCGCTTTCCCCCTCCCTATTGCCACGGCGGAACTCATCGCCGCCTGCCTTGCCCGCTGCTGGACA
GGGGCTCGGCTGTTGGGCACTGACAATTCCGTGGTGTTGTCGGGGAAATCATCGTCCTTTCCTTGGCTGC
TCGCCTGTGTTGCCACCTGGATTCTGCGCGGGACGTCCTTCTGCTACGTCCCTTCGGCCCTCAATCCAGC
GGACCTTCCTTCCCGCGGCCTGCTGCCGGCTCTGCGGCCTCTTCCGCGTCTTCGCCTTCGCCCTCAGACG
AGTCGGATCTCCCTTTGGGCCGCCTCCCCGCGTCGACTTTAAGACCAATGACTTACAAGGCAGCTGTAGA
TCTTAGCCACTTTTTAAAAGAAAAGGGGGGACTGGAAGGGCTAATTCACTCCCAACGAAGACAAGATCTG
CTTTTTGCTTGTACTGGGTCTCTCTGGTTAGACCAGATCTGAGCCTGGGAGCTCTCTGGCTAACTAGGGA
ACCCACTGCTTAAGCCTCAATAAAGCTTGCCTTGAGTGCTTCAAGTAGTGTGTGCCCGTCTGTTGTGTGA
CTCTGGTAACTAGAGATCCCTCAGACCCTTTTAGTCAGTGTGGAAAATCTCTAGCAGTACGTATAGTAGT
TCATGTCATCTTATTATTCAGTATTTATAACTTGCAAAGAAATGAATATCAGAGAGTGAGAGGAACTTGT
TTATTGCAGCTTATAATGGTTACAAATAAAGCAATAGCATCACAAATTTCACAAATAAAGCATTTTTTTC
ACTGCATTCTAGTTGTGGTTTGTCCAAACTCATCAATGTATCTTATCATGTCTGGCTCTAGCTATCCCGC
CCCTAACTCCGCCCATCCCGCCCCTAACTCCGCCCAGTTCCGCCCATTCTCCGCCCCATGGCTGACTAAT
TTTTTTTATTTATGCAGAGGCCGAGGCCGCCTCGGCCTCTGAGCTATTCCAGAAGTAGTGAGGAGGCTTT
TTTGGAGGCCTAGGGACGTACCCAATTCGCCCTATAGTGAGTCGTATTACGCGCGCTCACTGGCCGTCGT
TTTACAACGTCGTGACTGGGAAAACCCTGGCGTTACCCAACTTAATCGCCTTGCAGCACATCCCCCTTTC
GCCAGCTGGCGTAATAGCGAAGAGGCCCGCACCGATCGCCCTTCCCAACAGTTGCGCAGCCTGAATGGCG
AATGGG
[124 nt withheld, positions 3367-3490]
C
[91 nt withheld, positions 3492-3582]
A
[49 nt withheld, positions 3584-3632]
CCTTTGACGTTGGAGTCCACGTTCTTT
[37 nt withheld, positions 3660-3696]
ACCCTATCTCGGTCTATTCTTTTGATTTATAAGGGATTTTGCCGATTTCGGCCTATTGGTTAAAAAATGA
GCTGATTTAACAAAAATTTAACGCGAATTTTAACAAAATATTAACGCTTACAATTTAGGTGGCACTTTTC
GGGGAAATGTGCGCGGAACCCCTATTTGTTTATTTTTCTAAATACATTCAAATATGTATCCGCTCATGAG
ACAATAACCCTGATAAATGCTTCAATAATATTGAAAAAGGAAGAGTATGAGTATTCAACATTTCCGTGTC
GCCCTTATTCCCTTTTTTGCGGCATTTTGCCTTCCTGTTTTTGCTCACCCAGAAACGCTGGTGAAAGTAA
AAGATGCTGAAGATCAGTTGGGTGCACGAGTGGGTTACATCGAACTGGATCTCAACAGCGGTAAGATCCT
TGAGAGTTTTCGCCCCGAAGAACGTTTTCCAATGATGAGCACTTTTAAAGTTCTGCTATGTGGCGCGGTA
TTATCCCGTATTGACGCCGGGCAAGAGCAACTCGGTCGCCGCATACACTATTCTCAGAATGACTTGGTTG
AGTACTCACCAGTCACAGAAAAGCATCTTACGGATGGCATGACAGTAAGAGAATTATGCAGTGCTGCCAT
AACCATGAGTGATAACACTGCGGCCAACTTACTTCTGACAACGATCGGAGGACCGAAGGAGCTAACCGCT
TTTTTGCACAACATGGGGGATCATGTAACTCGCCTTGATCGTTGGGAACCGGAGCTGAATGAAGCCATAC
CAAACGACGAGCGTGACACCACGATGCCTGTAGCAATGGCAACAACGTTGCGCAAACTATTAACTGGCGA
ACTACTTACTCTAGCTTCCCGGCAACAATTAATAGACTGGATGGAGGCGGATAAAGTTGCAGGACCACTT
CTGCGCTCGGCCCTTCCGGCTGGCTGGTTTATTGCTGATAAATCTGGAGCCGGTGAGCGTGGGTCTCGCG
GTATCATTGCAGCACTGGGGCCAGATGGTAAGCCCTCCCGTATCGTAGTTATCTACACGACGGGGAGTCA
GGCAACTATGGATGAACGAAATAGACAGATCGCTGAGATAGGTGCCTCACTGATTAAGCATTGGTAACTG
TCAGACCAAGTTTACTCATATATACTTTAGATTGATTTAAAACTTCATTTTTAATTTAAAAGGATCTAGG
TGAAGATCCTTTTTGATAATCTCATGACCAAAATCCCTTAACGTGAGTTTTCGTTCCACTGAGCGTCAGA
CCCCGTAGAAAAGATCAAAGGATCTTCTTGAGATCCTTTTTTTCTGCGCGTAATCTGCTGCTTGCAAACA
AAAAAACCACCGCTACCAGCGGTGGTTTGTTTGCCGGATCAAGAGCTACCAACTCTTTTTCCGAAGGTAA
CTGGCTTCAGCAGAGCGCAGATACCAAATACTGTTCTTCTAGTGTAGCCGTAGTTAGGCCACCACTTCAA
GAACTCTGTAGCACCGCCTACATACCTCGCTCTGCTAATCCTGTTACCAGTGGCTGCTGCCAGTGGCGAT
AAGTCGTGTCTTACCGGGTTGGACTCAAGACGATAGTTACCGGATAAGGCGCAGCGGTCGGGCTGAACGG
GGGGTTCGTGCACACAGCCCAGCTTGGAGCGAACGACCTACACCGAACTGAGATACCTACAGCGTGAGCT
ATGAGAAAGCGCCACGCTTCCCGAAGGGAGAAAGGCGGACAGGTATCCGGTAAGCGGCAGGGTCGGAACA
GGAGAGCGCACGAGGGAGCTTCCAGGGGGAAACGCCTGGTATCTTTATAGTCCTGTCGGGTTTCGCCACC
TCTGACTTGAGCGTCGATTTTTGTGATGCTCGTCAGGGGGGCGGAGCCTATGGAAAAACGCCAGCAACGC
GGCCTTTTTACGGTTCCTGGCCTTTTGCTGGCCTTTTGCTCACATGTTCTTTCCTGCGTTATCCCCTGAT
TCTGTGGATAACCGTATTACCGCCTTTGAGTGAGCTGATACCGCTCGCCGCAGCCGAACGACCGAGCGCA
GCGAGTCAGTGAGCGAGGAAGCGGAAGAGCGCCCAATACGCAAACCGCCTCTCCCCGCGCGTTGGCCGAT
TCATTAATGCAGCTGGCACGACAGGTTTCCCGACTGGAAAGCGGGCAGTGAGCGCAACGCAATTAATGTG
AGTTAGCTCACTCATTAGGCACCCCAGGCTTTACACTTTATGCTTCCGGCTCGTATGTTGTGTGGAATTG
TGAGCGGATAACAATTTCACACAGGAAACAGCTATGACCATGATTACGCCAAGCGCGCAATTAACCCTCA
CTAAAGGGAACAAAAGCTGGAGCTGCAAGCTTAATGTAGTCTTATGCAATACTCTTGTAGTCTTGCAACA
TGGTAACGATGAGTTAGCAACATGCCTTACAAGGAGAGAAAAAGCACCGTGCATGCCGATTGGTGGAAGT
AAGGTGGTACGATCGTGCCTTATTAGGAAGGCAACAGACGGGTCTGACATGGATTGGACGAACCACTGAA
TTGCCGCATTGCAGAGATATTGTATTTAAGTGCCTAGCTCGATACATAAACGGGTCTCTCTGGTTAGACC
AGATCTGAGCCTGGGAGCTCTCTGGCTAACTAGGGAACCCACTGCTTAAGCCTCAATAAAGCTTGCCTTG
AGTGCTTCAAGTAGTGTGTGCCCGTCTGTTGTGTGACTCTGGTAACTAGAGATCCCTCAGACCCTTTTAG
TCAGTGTGGAAAATCTCTAGCAGTGGCGCCCGAACAGGGACTTGAAAGCGAAAGGGAAACCAGAGGAGCT
CTCTCGACGCAGGACTCGGCTTGCTGAAGCGCGCACGGCAAGAGGCGAGGGGCGGCGACTGGTGAGTACG
CCAAAAATTTTGACTAGCGGAGGCTAGAAGGAGAGAGATGGGTGCGAGAGCGTCAGTATTAAGCGGGGGA
GAATTAGATCGCGATGGGAAAAAATTCGGTTAAGGCCAGGGGGAAAGAAAAAATATAAATTAAAACATAT
AGTATGGGCAAGCAGGGAGCTAGAACGATTCGCAGTTAATCCTGGCCTGTTAGAAACATCAGAAGGCTGT
AGACAAATACTGGGACAGCTACAACCATCCCTTCAGACAGGATCAGAAGAACTTAGATCATTATATAATA
CAGTAGCAACCCTCTATTGTGTGCATCAAAGGATAGAGATAAAAGACACCAAGGAAGCTTTAGACAAGAT
AGAGGAAGAGCAAAACAAAAGTAAGACCACCGCACAGCAAGCGGCCGCTGATCTTCAGACCTGGAGGAGG
AGATATGAGGGACAATTGGAGAAGTGAATTATATAAATATAAAGTAGTAAAAATTGAACCATTAGGAGTA
GCACCCACCAAGGCAAAGAGAAGAGTGGTGCAGAGAGAAAAAAGAGCAGTGGGAATAGGAGCTTTGTTCC
TTGGGTTCTTGGGAGCAGCAGGAAGCACTATGGGCGCAGCGTCAATGACGCTGACGGTACAGGCCAGACA
ATTATTGTCTGGTATAGTGCAGCAGCAGAACAATTTGCTGAGGGCTATTGAGGCGCAACAGCATCTGTTG
CAACTCACAGTCTGGGGCATCAAGCAGCTCCAGGCAAGAATCCTGGCTGTGGAAAGATACCTAAAGGATC
AACAGCTCCTGGGGATTTGGGGTTGCTCTGGAAAACTCATTTGCACCACTGCTGTGCCTTGGAATGCTAG
TTGGAGTAATAAATCTCTGGAACAGATTTGGAATCACACGACCTGGATGGAGTGGGACAGAGAAATTAAC
AATTACACAAGCTTAATACACTCCTTAATTGAAGAATCGCAAAACCAGCAAGAAAAGAATGAACAAGAAT
TATTGGAATTAGATAAATGGGCAAGTTTGTGGAATTGGTTTAACATAACAAATTGGCTGTGGTATATAAA
ATTATTCATAATGATAGTAGGAGGCTTGGTAGGTTTAAGAATAGTTTTTGCTGTACTTTCTATAGTGAAT
AGAGTTAGGCAGGGATATTCACCATTATCGTTTCAGACCCACCTCCCAACCCCGAGGGGACCCAGAGAGG
GCCTATTTCCCATGATTCCTTCATATTTGCATATACGATACAAGGCTGTTAGAGAGATAATTAGAATTAA
TTTGACTGTAAACACAAAGATATTAGTACAAAATACGTGACGTAGAAAGTAATAATTTCTTGGGTAGTTT
GCAGTTTTAAAATTATGTTTTAAAATGGACTATCATATGCTTACCGTAACTTGAAAGTATTTCGATTTCT
TGGCTTTATATATCTTGTGGAAAGGACGAAACACCGCACTCACCAGTATACTACCAGTTTTAGAGCTAGA
AATAGCAAGTTAAAATAAGGCTAGTCCGTTATCAACTTGAAAAAGTGGCACCGAGTCGGTGCTTTTTTAA
GCTTGGCGTAACTAGATCTTGAGACAAATGGCAGTATTCATCCACAATTTTAAAAGAAAAGGGGGGATTG
GGGGGTACAGTGCAGGGGAAAGAATAGTAGACATAATAGCAACAGACATACAAACTAAAGAATTACAAAA
ACAAATTACAAAAATTCAAAATTTTCGGGTTTATTACAGGGACAGCAGAGATCCACTTTGGCGCCGGCTC
GAGGGGG
