>Addgene plasmid #75873 | DCAKD gRNA (BRDN0001148499) | depositor partial sequence | sequence record 143333 | Target Sequence
CACTCACCAGTATACTACCA
