>Addgene plasmid #75873 | DCAKD gRNA (BRDN0001148499) | addgene partial sequence | sequence record 184733 | hU6-F
TAGAAAGTAATAATTTCTTGGGTAGTTTGCAGTTTTAAAATTATGTTTTAAAATGGACTATCATATGCTT
ACCGTAACTTGAAAGTATTTCGATTTCTTGGCTTTATATATCTTGTGGAAAGGACGAAACACCGCACTCA
CCAGTATACTACCAGTTTTAGAGCTAGAAATAGCAAGTTAAAATAAGGCTAGTCCGTTATCAACTTGAAA
AAGTGGCACCGAGTCGGTGCTTTTTTAAGCTTGGCGTAACTAGATCTTGAGACAAATGGCAGTATTCATC
CACAATTTTAAAAGAAAAGGGGGGATTGGGGGGTACAGTGCAGGGGAAAGAATAGTAGACATAATAGCAA
CAGACATACAAACTAAAGAATTACAAAAACAAATTACAAAAATTCAAAATTTTCGGGTTTATTACAGGGA
CAGCAGAGATCCACTTTGGCGCCGGCTCGAGGGGGCCCGGGTGCAAAGATGGATAAAGTTTTAAACAGAG
AGGAATCTTTGCAGCTAATGGACCTTCTAGGTCTTGAAAGGAGTGGGAATTGGCTCCGGTGCCCGTCAGT
GGGCAGAGCG
